>Addgene plasmid #57781 | miniSOG-Zyxin-6 | addgene partial sequence | sequence record 149861 | CMV-F 5'-CGCAAATGGGCGGTAGGCGTG-3'
AGCAGAGCTGGTTTAGTGAACCGTCAGATCCGCTAGCGCTACCGGACTCAGATCTCGAGCTCAAGCTTCG
AATTCCATGGCGGCCCCCCGCCCGTCTCCCGCGATCCCCGTTTCGGTCTCGGCTCCGGCTTTTTACGCCC
CGCAGAAGAAGTTCGGCCCTGTGGTGGCCCCAAAGCCCAAAGTGAATCCCTTCCGGCCCAGGGACAGCGA
GCCTCCCCCGGCACCCGGGGCCCAGCGCGCACAGATGGGCCGGGTGGGCGATATTCCCCCGCCGCCCCCG
GAAGACTTTCCCCTGCCTCCACCTCCCCTTGCTGGGGATGGCGACGATGCAGAGGGTGCTCTGGGAGGTG
CCTTCCCGCCGCCCCCTCCCCCGATCGAGGAATCATTTCCCCCTGCGCCTCTGGAGGAGGAGATCTTCCC
TTCCCCGCCGCCTCCTCCGGAGGAGGAGGGAGGGCCTGAGGCCCCCATACCGCCCCCACCACAGCCCAGG
GAGAAGGTGAGCAGTATTGATTTGGAGATCGACTCTCTGTCCTCACTGCTGGATGACATGACCAAGAATG
ATCCTTTCAAAGCCCGGGTGTCATCTGGATATGTGCCCCCACCAGTGGCCACTCCATTCAGTTCCAAGTC
CAGTACCAAGCCTGCAGCCGGGGGCACAGCACCCCTGCCTCCTTGGAAGTCCCCTTCCAGCTCCCAGCCT
CTGCCCCAGGTTCCGGCTCCGGCTCAGAGCCAGACACAGTTCCATGTTCAGCCCCAGCCCCAGCCCAAGC
CTCAGGTCCAACTCCATGTCCAGTCCCAGACCC
