[The description below was written by a language model from this plasmid's Addgene catalogue record.]
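Description:
miniSOG-Zyxin-6 is a mammalian expression plasmid that produces human zyxin (ZYX) fused to miniSOG, built on a miniSOG vector backbone of about 4.75 kb before insertion of the gene. It is maintained as a high-copy plasmid in E. coli under kanamycin selection, and it carries a neomycin resistance marker so that transfected mammalian cells can be selected with G418. Expression of the fusion is driven by the CMV promoter, a strong constitutive promoter in most mammalian cell lines. The use of an SV40 polyA reverse sequencing primer suggests an SV40 polyadenylation signal downstream of the coding region. No feature table is provided, so the origin of replication, the exact orientation of the tag relative to zyxin, and the nature of the linker (the "6" in the name probably refers to it, but this is not stated) cannot be confirmed from the record.

Zyxin is a focal adhesion protein, and the fusion is intended as a focal adhesion localization marker. miniSOG is a small flavin-binding fluorescent protein that emits green fluorescence (recorded excitation peaks at 448 and 473 nm, emission at 500 and 528 nm) and generates singlet oxygen on illumination. This can be used to photo-oxidize diaminobenzidine into an electron-dense deposit. The same tag therefore serves for correlated light and electron microscopy, consistent with the associated publication. The depositor notes that the zyxin insert differs from the listed reference sequence at three positions (S11P, G42R and E62D), changes that are not expected to affect function.
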