Addgene plasmid #57781: miniSOG-Zyxin-6
Purpose: Localization: Focal Adhesions, Excitation: 448 / 473, Emission: 500 / 528
Depositing lab: Michael Davidson. Depositing organization: Florida State University, Tallahassee. Publication: A genetically encoded tag for correlated light and electron microscopy of intact cells, tissues, and organisms. Shu X, Lev-Ram V, Deerinck TJ, Qi Y, Ramko EB, Davidson MW, Jin Y, Ellisman MH, Tsien RY. PLoS Biol. 2011 Apr;9(4):e1001041. doi: 10.1371/journal.pbio.1001041. Epub 2011 Apr 5. PubMed 21483721.
Backbone
  Vector backbone: miniSOG
  Backbone size w/o insert (bp): 4750
  Vector type: Mammalian Expression
  Selectable markers: Neomycin (select with G418)
Growth in bacteria
  Bacterial resistance: Kanamycin, 50 μg/mL
  Growth temperature: 37°C
  Growth strain: DH5alpha
  Copy number: High Copy
Gene/Insert
  Gene/Insert name: Zyxin (alt name: NM_003461)
  Species: H. sapiens (human)
  Entrez Gene: ZYX (a.k.a. ESP-2, HED-2)
  Promoter: CMV
  Tag / fusion protein: miniSOG
  Cloning method: Unknown
  Sequencing primers: 5′ CMV-F; 3′ SV40pA-R
Terms and licenses: Academic/Nonprofit Terms; Industry Terms
Depositor comments: Excitation = 448 / 473; Emission = 500 / 528 Zyxin insert S11P, G42R and E62D compared to listed reference sequence. These changes are not expected to alter plasmid function.
How to cite: miniSOG-Zyxin-6 was a gift from Michael Davidson (Addgene plasmid # 57781 ; http://n2t.net/addgene:57781 ; RRID:Addgene_57781)
